Addgene plasmid #82763: pDONR223_STK11_p.G242W
Purpose: Gateway Donor vector containing STK11, part of the Target Accelerator Plasmid Collection.
Depositing lab: Jesse Boehm & Matthew Meyerson & David Root. Depositing organization: Broad Institute. Publication: High-throughput Phenotyping of Lung Cancer Somatic Mutations. Berger AH, Brooks AN, Wu X, Shrestha Y, Chouinard C, Piccioni F, Bagul M, Kamburov A, Imielinski M, Hogstrom L, Zhu C, Yang X, Pantel S, Sakai R, Watson J, Kaplan N, Campbell JD, Singh S, Root DE, Narayan R, Natoli T, Lahr DL, Tirosh I, Tamayo P, Getz G, Wong B, Doench J, Subramanian A, Golub TR, Meyerson M, Boehm JS. Cancer Cell. 2016 Aug 8;30(2):214-28. doi: 10.1016/j.ccell.2016.06.022. Epub 2016 Jul 28. PubMed 27478040.
Backbone
  Vector backbone: pDONR223
  Backbone manufacturer: Invitrogen
  Vector type: Gateway Entry vector
Growth in bacteria
  Bacterial resistance: Spectinomycin, 50 μg/mL
  Growth temperature: 37°C
  Growth strain: DH5alpha
  Copy number: High Copy
Gene/Insert
  Gene/Insert name: STK11 (alt name: NM_000455)
  Species: H. sapiens (human)
  Mutation: G242W
  Entrez Gene: STK11 (a.k.a. LKB1, PJS, hLKB1)
  Promoter: None
  Cloning method: Gateway Cloning
  Sequencing primers: 5′ M13pUC-fwd; 3′ M13-Rev
Terms and licenses: Academic/Nonprofit Terms; Industry Terms: Not Available to Industry
Depositor comments: CLOSED (stop codon immediately follows insert)
How to cite: pDONR223_STK11_p.G242W was a gift from Jesse Boehm & Matthew Meyerson & David Root (Addgene plasmid # 82763 ; http://n2t.net/addgene:82763 ; RRID:Addgene_82763)
