[The description below was written by a language model from this plasmid's Addgene catalogue record and pLannotate feature annotations shown in this document.]
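Description:
pDONR223_STK11_p.G242W is a Gateway entry clone built on the Invitrogen pDONR223 backbone, carrying the human STK11 open reading frame (also known as LKB1 or PJS; reference transcript NM_000455) with a G242W missense substitution. It is a small bacterial plasmid of about 4.1 kb that replicates in E. coli from a high-copy ColE1/pUC-type origin and is selected with spectinomycin through the aadA (SmR) aminoglycoside adenylyltransferase gene. This gene sits downstream of a class 1 integron Pc promoter fragment and a short remnant of a gentamicin resistance gene. Fragments of lacI and lacZα are also annotated, along with rrnB T1 and T2 terminators that insulate the cloning site from upstream transcription.

The STK11 coding sequence of roughly 1.3 kb is flanked on both sides by attL recombination sites. The automated annotation labels both as attL3, in opposite orientations, and they serve as the substrates for an LR Clonase reaction that moves the ORF into a Gateway destination vector. The record lists no promoter for the insert, so the clone is a shuttle and storage form, not an expression construct. A T7 promoter lies just outside the downstream attL site and faces back toward the insert, and the M13 primer sites in the backbone are used for sequence verification. The depositor describes the ORF as "closed", meaning a stop codon immediately follows the coding sequence, so C-terminal tags from a destination vector would not be fused to the protein. The plasmid belongs to the Target Accelerator Plasmid Collection and was generated for high-throughput functional phenotyping of somatic mutations found in lung cancer, where the variant allele can be compared with wild-type STK11 after transfer into expression vectors.
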