Features (pLannotate 1.2.2; 12 found; start..end, strand, type, name):
    121..213     +  CDS            lacI (fragment): lac repressor; lacI; The lac repressor binds to the lac operator to inhibit transcription in E. coli. This inhibition can be relieved by adding lactose or isopropyl-β-D-thiogalactopyranoside (IPTG).
    268..295     -  terminator     rrnB T2 terminator: transcription terminator T2 from the E. coli rrnB gene
    427..470     +  terminator     rrnB T1 terminator: Escherichia coli rrnB; transcription terminator T1 from the E. coli rrnB gene
    517..553     -  CDS            lacZα (fragment): LacZα fragment of β-galactosidase; lacZ fragment
    570..665     +  protein_bind   attL3: mutant version of attL; recombination site for the Gateway® LR reaction LR Clonase™
    668..1966    +  CDS            STK11: STK11_HUMAN - Also known as LKB1, PJS. Experimental evidence at protein level: Swiss-Prot protein existence level 1. [Isoform 2]: Has a role in spermiogenesis. From Homo sapiens (Human).
   1974..2069    -  protein_bind   attL3: mutant version of attL; recombination site for the Gateway® LR reaction LR Clonase™
   2088..2106    -  promoter       T7 promoter: promoter for bacteriophage T7 RNA polymerase
   2296..2319    +  promoter       Pc promoter (fragment): intI1 (promoter lies within the coding sequence); class 1 integron promoter
   2495..2551    +  CDS            GmR (fragment): gentamycin acetyltransferase; aacC1; confers resistance to gentamycin
   2558..3349    +  CDS            SmR: aminoglycoside adenylyltransferase (Murphy, 1985); aadA; confers resistance to spectinomycin and streptomycin
   3442..4030    +  rep_origin     ori: high-copy-number ColE1/pMB1/pBR322/pUC origin of replication
>Addgene plasmid #82763 | pDONR223_STK11_p.G242W | addgene full sequence | sequence record 161837 | Addgene NGS result
CTTTCCTGCGTTATCCCCTGATTCTGTGGATAACCGTATTACCGCCTTTGAGTGAGCTGATACCGCTCGC
CGCAGCCGAACGACCGAGCGCAGCGAGTCAGTGAGCGAGGAAGCGGAAGAGCGCCCAATACGCAAACCGC
CTCTCCCCGCGCGTTGGCCGATTCATTAATGCAGCTGGCACGACAGGTTTCCCGACTGGAAAGCGGGCAG
TGAGCGCAACGCAATTAATACGCGTACCGCTAGCCAGGAAGAGTTTGTAGAAACGCAAAAAGGCCATCCG
TCAGGATGGCCTTCTGCTTAGTTTGATGCCTGGCAGTTTATGGCGGGCGTCCTGCCCGCCACCCTCCGGG
CCGTTGCTTCACAACGTTCAAATCCGCTCCCGGCGGATTTGTCCTACTCAGGAGAGCGTTCACCGACAAA
CAACAGATAAAACGAAAGGCCCAGTCTTCCGACTGAGCCTTTCGTTTTATTTGATGCCTGGCAGTTCCCT
ACTCTCGCGTTAACGCTAGCATGGATGTTTTCCCAGTCACGACGTTGTAAAACGACGGCCAGTCTTAAGC
TCGGGCCCCAAATAATGATTTTATTTTGACTGATAGTGACCTGTTCGTTGCAACAAATTGATGAGCAATG
CTTTTTTATAATGCCAACTTTGTACAAAAAAGTTGGCATGGAGGTGGTGGACCCGCAGCAGCTGGGCATG
TTCACGGAGGGCGAGCTGATGTCGGTGGGTATGGACACGTTCATCCACCGCATCGACTCCACCGAGGTCA
TCTACCAGCCGCGCCGCAAGCGGGCCAAGCTCATCGGCAAGTACCTGATGGGGGACCTGCTGGGGGAAGG
CTCTTACGGCAAGGTGAAGGAGGTGCTGGACTCGGAGACGCTGTGCAGGAGGGCCGTCAAGATCCTCAAG
AAGAAGAAGTTGCGAAGGATCCCCAACGGGGAGGCCAACGTGAAGAAGGAAATTCAACTACTGAGGAGGT
TACGGCACAAAAATGTCATCCAGCTGGTGGATGTGTTATACAACGAAGAGAAGCAGAAAATGTATATGGT
GATGGAGTACTGCGTGTGTGGCATGCAGGAAATGCTGGACAGCGTGCCGGAGAAGCGTTTCCCAGTGTGC
CAGGCCCACGGGTACTTCTGTCAGCTGATTGACGGCCTGGAGTACCTGCATAGCCAGGGCATTGTGCACA
AGGACATCAAGCCGGGGAACCTGCTGCTCACCACCGGTGGCACCCTCAAAATCTCCGACCTGGGCGTGGC
CGAGGCACTGCACCCGTTCGCGGCGGACGACACCTGCCGGACCAGCCAGGGCTCCCCGGCTTTCCAGCCG
CCCGAGATTGCCAACGGCCTGGACACCTTCTCCGGCTTCAAGGTGGACATCTGGTCGGCTTGGGTCACCC
TCTACAACATCACCACGGGTCTGTACCCCTTCGAAGGGGACAACATCTACAAGTTGTTTGAGAACATCGG
GAAGGGGAGCTACGCCATCCCGGGCGACTGTGGCCCCCCGCTCTCTGACCTGCTGAAAGGGATGCTTGAG
TACGAACCGGCCAAGAGGTTCTCCATCCGGCAGATCCGGCAGCACAGCTGGTTCCGGAAGAAACATCCTC
CGGCTGAAGCACCAGTGCCCATCCCACCGAGCCCAGACACCAAGGACCGGTGGCGCAGCATGACTGTGGT
GCCGTACTTGGAGGACCTGCACGGCGCGGACGAGGACGAGGACCTCTTCGACATCGAGGATGACATCATC
TACACTCAGGACTTCACGGTGCCCGGACAGGTCCCAGAAGAGGAGGCCAGTCACAATGGACAGCGCCGGG
GCCTCCCCAAGGCCGTGTGTATGAACGGCACAGAGGCGGCGCAGCTGAGCACCAAATCCAGGGCGGAGGG
CCGGGCCCCCAACCCTGCCCGCAAGGCCTGCTCCGCCAGCAGCAAGATCCGCCGGCTGTCGGCCTGCAAG
CAGCAGTGATTGCCAACTTTCTTGTACAAAGTTGGCATTATAAGAAAGCATTGCTTATCAATTTGTTGCA
ACGAACAGGTCACTATCAGTCAAAATAAAATCATTATTTGCCATCCAGCTGATATCCCCTATAGTGAGTC
GTATTACATGGTCATAGCTGTTTCCTGGCAGCTCTGGCCCGTGTCTCAAAATCTCTGATGTTACATTGCA
CAAGATAAAAATATATCATCATGCCTCCTCTAGACCAGCCAGGACAGAAATGCCTCGACTTCGCTGCTAC
CCAAGGTTGCCGGGTGACGCACACCGTGGAAACGGATGAAGGCACGAACCCAGTGGACATAAGCCTGTTC
GGTTCGTAAGCTGTAATGCAAGTAGCGTATGCGCTCACGCAACTGGTCCAGAACCTTGACCGAACGCAGC
GGTGGTAACGGCGCAGTGGCGGTTTTCATGGCTTGTTATGACTGTTTTTTTGGGGTACAGTCTATGCCTC
GGGCATCCAAGCAGCAAGCGCGTTACGCCGTGGGTCGATGTTTGATGTTATGGAGCAGCAACGATGTTAC
GCAGCAGGGCAGTCGCCCTAAAACAAAGTTAAACATTATGAGGGAAGCGGTGATCGCCGAAGTATCGACT
CAACTATCAGAGGTAGTTGGCGTCATCGAGCGCCATCTCGAACCGACGTTGCTGGCCGTACATTTGTACG
GCTCCGCAGTGGATGGCGGCCTGAAGCCACACAGTGATATTGATTTGCTGGTTACGGTGACCGTAAGGCT
TGATGAAACAACGCGGCGAGCTTTGATCAACGACCTTTTGGAAACTTCGGCTTCCCCTGGAGAGAGCGAG
ATTCTCCGCGCTGTAGAAGTCACCATTGTTGTGCACGACGACATCATTCCGTGGCGTTATCCAGCTAAGC
GCGAACTGCAATTTGGAGAATGGCAGCGCAATGACATTCTTGCAGGTATCTTCGAGCCAGCCACGATCGA
CATTGATCTGGCTATCTTGCTGACAAAAGCAAGAGAACATAGCGTTGCCTTGGTAGGTCCAGCGGCGGAG
GAACTCTTTGATCCGGTTCCTGAACAGGATCTATTTGAGGCGCTAAATGAAACCTTAACGCTATGGAACT
CGCCGCCCGACTGGGCTGGCGATGAGCGAAATGTAGTGCTTACGTTGTCCCGCATTTGGTACAGCGCAGT
AACCGGCAAAATCGCGCCGAAGGATGTCGCTGCCGACTGGGCAATGGAGCGCCTGCCGGCCCAGTATCAG
CCCGTCATACTTGAAGCTAGACAGGCTTATCTTGGACAAGAAGAAGATCGCTTGGCCTCGCGCGCAGATC
AGTTGGAAGAATTTGTCCACTACGTGAAAGGCGAGATCACCAAGGTAGTCGGCAAATAACCCTCGAGCCA
CCCATGACCAAAATCCCTTAACGTGAGTTACGCGTCGTTCCACTGAGCGTCAGACCCCGTAGAAAAGATC
AAAGGATCTTCTTGAGATCCTTTTTTTCTGCGCGTAATCTGCTGCTTGCAAACAAAAAAACCACCGCTAC
CAGCGGTGGTTTGTTTGCCGGATCAAGAGCTACCAACTCTTTTTCCGAAGGTAACTGGCTTCAGCAGAGC
GCAGATACCAAATACTGTTCTTCTAGTGTAGCCGTAGTTAGGCCACCACTTCAAGAACTCTGTAGCACCG
CCTACATACCTCGCTCTGCTAATCCTGTTACCAGTGGCTGCTGCCAGTGGCGATAAGTCGTGTCTTACCG
GGTTGGACTCAAGACGATAGTTACCGGATAAGGCGCAGCGGTCGGGCTGAACGGGGGGTTCGTGCACACA
GCCCAGCTTGGAGCGAACGACCTACACCGAACTGAGATACCTACAGCGTGAGCTATGAGAAAGCGCCACG
CTTCCCGAAGGGAGAAAGGCGGACAGGTATCCGGTAAGCGGCAGGGTCGGAACAGGAGAGCGCACGAGGG
AGCTTCCAGGGGGAAACGCCTGGTATCTTTATAGTCCTGTCGGGTTTCGCCACCTCTGACTTGAGCGTCG
ATTTTTGTGATGCTCGTCAGGGGGGCGGAGCCTATGGAAAAACGCCAGCAACGCGGCCTTTTTACGGTTC
CTGGCCTTTTGCTGGCCTTTTGCTCACATGTT
