>Addgene plasmid #82763 | pDONR223_STK11_p.G242W | depositor partial sequence | sequence record 157489 | Insert sequence
ATGGAGGTGGTGGACCCGCAGCAGCTGGGCATGTTCACGGAGGGCGAGCTGATGTCGGTGGGTATGGACA
CGTTCATCCACCGCATCGACTCCACCGAGGTCATCTACCAGCCGCGCCGCAAGCGGGCCAAGCTCATCGG
CAAGTACCTGATGGGGGACCTGCTGGGGGAAGGCTCTTACGGCAAGGTGAAGGAGGTGCTGGACTCGGAG
ACGCTGTGCAGGAGGGCCGTCAAGATCCTCAAGAAGAAGAAGTTGCGAAGGATCCCCAACGGGGAGGCCA
ACGTGAAGAAGGAAATTCAACTACTGAGGAGGTTACGGCACAAAAATGTCATCCAGCTGGTGGATGTGTT
ATACAACGAAGAGAAGCAGAAAATGTATATGGTGATGGAGTACTGCGTGTGTGGCATGCAGGAAATGCTG
GACAGCGTGCCGGAGAAGCGTTTCCCAGTGTGCCAGGCCCACGGGTACTTCTGTCAGCTGATTGACGGCC
TGGAGTACCTGCATAGCCAGGGCATTGTGCACAAGGACATCAAGCCGGGGAACCTGCTGCTCACCACCGG
TGGCACCCTCAAAATCTCCGACCTGGGCGTGGCCGAGGCACTGCACCCGTTCGCGGCGGACGACACCTGC
CGGACCAGCCAGGGCTCCCCGGCTTTCCAGCCGCCCGAGATTGCCAACGGCCTGGACACCTTCTCCGGCT
TCAAGGTGGACATCTGGTCGGCTTGGGTCACCCTCTACAACATCACCACGGGTCTGTACCCCTTCGAAGG
GGACAACATCTACAAGTTGTTTGAGAACATCGGGAAGGGGAGCTACGCCATCCCGGGCGACTGTGGCCCC
CCGCTCTCTGACCTGCTGAAAGGGATGCTTGAGTACGAACCGGCCAAGAGGTTCTCCATCCGGCAGATCC
GGCAGCACAGCTGGTTCCGGAAGAAACATCCTCCGGCTGAAGCACCAGTGCCCATCCCACCGAGCCCAGA
CACCAAGGACCGGTGGCGCAGCATGACTGTGGTGCCGTACTTGGAGGACCTGCACGGCGCGGACGAGGAC
GAGGACCTCTTCGACATCGAGGATGACATCATCTACACTCAGGACTTCACGGTGCCCGGACAGGTCCCAG
AAGAGGAGGCCAGTCACAATGGACAGCGCCGGGGCCTCCCCAAGGCCGTGTGTATGAACGGCACAGAGGC
GGCGCAGCTGAGCACCAAATCCAGGGCGGAGGGCCGGGCCCCCAACCCTGCCCGCAAGGCCTGCTCCGCC
AGCAGCAAGATCCGCCGGCTGTCGGCCTGCAAGCAGCAGTGA
